>Addgene plasmid #83472 | Tet-FRNK-GFP | depositor full sequence | sequence record 159108 | Tet-FRNK-GFP sequence 14623 bps
TGGAAGGGCTAATTCACTCCCAAAGAAGACAAGATATCCTTGATCTGTGGATCTACCACACACAAGGCTA
CTTCCCTGATTAGCAGAACTACACACCAGGGCCAGGGGTCAGATATCCACTGACCTTTGGATGGTGCTAC
AAGCTAGTACCAGTTGAGCCAGATAAGGTAGAAGAGGCCAATAAAGGAGAGAACACCAGCTTGTTACACC
CTGTGAGCCTGCATGGGATGGATGACCCGGAGAGAGAAGTGTTAGAGTGGAGGTTTGACAGCCGCCTAGC
ATTTCATCACGTGGCCCGAGAGCTGCATCCGGAGTACTTCAAGAACTGCTGATATCGAGCTTGCTACAAG
GGACTTTCCGCTGGGGACTTTCCAGGGAGGCGTGGCCTGGGCGGGACTGGGGAGTGGCGAGCCCTCAGAT
CCTGCATATAAGCAGCTGCTTTTTGCCTGTACTGGGTCTCTCTGGTTAGACCAGATCTGAGCCTGGGAGC
TCTCTGGCTAACTAGGGAACCCACTGCTTAAGCCTCAATAAAGCTTGCCTTGAGTGCTTCAAGTAGTGTG
TGCCCGTCTGTTGTGTGACTCTGGTAACTAGAGATCCCTCAGACCCTTTTAGTCAGTGTGGAAAATCTCT
AGCAGTGGCGCCCGAACAGGGACTTGAAAGCGAAAGGGAAACCAGAGGAGCTCTCTCGACGCAGGACTCG
GCTTGCTGAAGCGCGCACGGCAAGAGGCGAGGGGCGGCGACTGGTGAGTACGCCAAAAATTTTGACTAGC
GGAGGCTAGAAGGAGAGAGATGGGTGCGAGAGCGTCAGTATTAAGCGGGGGAGAATTAGATCGCGATGGG
AAAAAATTCGGTTAAGGCCAGGGGGAAAGAAAAAATATAAATTAAAACATATAGTATGGGCAAGCAGGGA
GCTAGAACGATTCGCAGTTAATCCTGGCCTGTTAGAAACATCAGAAGGCTGTAGACAAATACTGGGACAG
CTACAACCATCCCTTCAGACAGGATCAGAAGAACTTAGATCATTATATAATACAGTAGCAACCCTCTATT
GTGTGCATCAAAGGATAGAGATAAAAGACACCAAGGAAGCTTTAGACAAGATAGAGGAAGAGCAAAACAA
AAGTAAGACCACCGCACAGCAAGCGGCCGGCCGCTGATCTTCAGACCTGGAGGAGGAGATATGAGGGACA
ATTGGAGAAGTGAATTATATAAATATAAAGTAGTAAAAATTGAACCATTAGGAGTAGCACCCACCAAGGC
AAAGAGAAGAGTGGTGCAGAGAGAAAAAAGAGCAGTGGGAATAGGAGCTTTGTTCCTTGGGTTCTTGGGA
GCAGCAGGAAGCACTATGGGCGCAGCGTCAATGACGCTGACGGTACAGGCCAGACAATTATTGTCTGGTA
TAGTGCAGCAGCAGAACAATTTGCTGAGGGCTATTGAGGCGCAACAGCATCTGTTGCAACTCACAGTCTG
GGGCATCAAGCAGCTCCAGGCAAGAATCCTGGCTGTGGAAAGATACCTAAAGGATCAACAGCTCCTGGGG
ATTTGGGGTTGCTCTGGAAAACTCATTTGCACCACTGCTGTGCCTTGGAATGCTAGTTGGAGTAATAAAT
CTCTGGAACAGATTTGGAATCACACGACCTGGATGGAGTGGGACAGAGAAATTAACAATTACACAAGCTT
AATACACTCCTTAATTGAAGAATCGCAAAACCAGCAAGAAAAGAATGAACAAGAATTATTGGAATTAGAT
AAATGGGCAAGTTTGTGGAATTGGTTTAACATAACAAATTGGCTGTGGTATATAAAATTATTCATAATGA
TAGTAGGAGGCTTGGTAGGTTTAAGAATAGTTTTTGCTGTACTTTCTATAGTGAATAGAGTTAGGCAGGG
ATATTCACCATTATCGTTTCAGACCCACCTCCCAACCCCGAGGGGACCCGACAGGCCCGAAGGAATAGAA
GAAGAAGGTGGAGAGAGAGACAGAGACAGATCCATTCGATTAGTGAACGGATCGGCACTGCGTGCGCCAA
TTCTGCAGACAAATGGCAGTATTCATCCACAATTTTAAAAGAAAAGGGGGGATTGGGGGGTACAGTGCAG
GGGAAAGAATAGTAGACATAATAGCAACAGACATACAAACTAAAGAATTACAAAAACAAATTACAAAAAT
TCAAAATTTTCGGGTTTATTACAGGGACAGCAGAGATCCAGTTTGGTTAGTACCGGGCCCGCTCTAGTCC
GGAATCAGTCCTGCTCCTCGGCCACGAAGTGCACGCAGTTGCCGGCCGGGTCGCGCAGGGCGAACTCCCG
CCCCCACGGCTGCTCGCCGATCTCGGTCATGGCCGGCCCGGAGGCGTCCCGGAAGTTCGTGGACACGACC
TCCGACCACTCGGCGTACAGCTCGTCCAGGCCGCGCACCCACACCCAGGCCAGGGTGTTGTCCGGCACCA
CCTGGTCCTGGACCGCGCTGATGAACAGGGTCACGTCGTCCCGGACCACACCGGCGAAGTCGTCCTCCAC
GAAGTCCCGGGAGAACCCGAGCCGGTCGGTCCAGAACTCGACCGCTCCGGCGACGTCGCGCGCGGTGAGC
ACCGGAACGGCACTGGTCAACTTGGCCATGGTGGCCCTCCTATAGTGAGTCGTATTATACTATGCCGATA
TACTATGCCGATGATTAATTGTCAACACGTGCTGCAGGTCCGAGGTTCTAGACGAGTTTACTCCCTATCA
GTGATAGAGAACGATGTCGAGTTTACTCCCTATCAGTGATAGAGAACGTATGTCGAGTTTACTCCCTATC
AGTGATAGAGAACGTATGTCGAGTTTACTCCCTATCAGTGATAGAGAACGTATGTCGAGTTTATCCCTAT
CAGTGATAGAGAACGTATGTCGAGTTTACTCCCTATCAGTGATAGAGAACGTATGTCGAGGTAGGCGTGT
ACGGTGGGAGGCCTATATAAGCAGAGCTCGTTTAGTGAACCGTCAGATCGCACCGGCACAAGTTTGTACA
AAAAAGTTGGCATGGAATCCAGGCGACAAGTCACAGTATCCTGGGACTCAGGAGGATCAGATGAAGCTCC
TCCCAAGCCCAGCAGGCCTGGTTACCCCAGCCCAAGGTCCAGTGAAGGGTTTTATCCGAGTCCTCAGCAT
ATGGTACAGCCAAATCACTACCAGGTATCTGGCTACTCTGGTTCTCATGGGATACCAGCCATGGCAGGCA
GCATTTATCCTGGGCAAGCTTCTCTCTTGGATCAAACAGATTCCTGGAACCATCGACCTCAGGAAGTATC
AGCATGGCAGCCAAACATGGAGGATTCGGGCACTTTGGATGTACGAGGAATGGGGCAGGTTCTGCCCACA
CATCTCATGGAGGAGAGGTTAATAAGACAACAGCAAGAGATGGAAGAAGATCAACGCTGGCTTGAGAAAG
AGGAACGATTCCTGGTAATGAAACCTGATGTGCGGCTCTCCAGAGGCAGCATTGAACGGGAGGACGGAGG
TCTCCAGGGCCCAGCTGGTAACCAGCACATATATCAGCCTGTGGGTAAACCAGATCATGCCGCTCCACCA
AAGAAGCCCCCTCGCCCTGGAGCCCCCCACTTGGGCAGCCTCGCGAGCCTGAACAGCCCCGTGGACAGCT
ACAACGAAGGCGTGAAGATCAAGCCACAGGAAATCAGCCCTCCTCCTACGGCCAACCTGGACCGCTCCAA
TGACAAAGTCTATGAGAATGTAACCGGGCTGGTGAAAGCTGTCATAGAGATGTCCAGTAAAATACAGCCA
GCTCCGCCAGAGGAGTACGTGCCCATGGTAAAGGAGGTTGGCTTGGCGCTGAGAACCTTGCTAGCAACAG
TGGATGAGTCGCTGCCAGTGCTTCCTGCAAGCACCCACAGAGAGATTGAGATGGCCCAGAAACTGCTGAA
CTCTGACCTGGCTGAGCTCATTAACAAGATGAAGCTGGCCCAGCAGTACGTCATGACCAGCCTGCAGCAG
GAGTACAAGAAGCAAATGCTGACGGCTGCTCACGCTCTGGCTGTGGATGCCAAGAACTTGCTGGATGTCA
TCGATCAAGCCAGACTGAAAATGATCAGCCAGTCCAGGCCCCACTACCCAACTTTCTTGTACAAAGTGGT
TCGATGGGATCCACCGGTCGCCACCATGGTGAGCAAGGGCGAGGAGCTGTTCACCGGGGTGGTGCCCATC
CTGGTCGAGCTGGACGGCGACGTAAACGGCCACAAGTTCAGCGTGTCCGGCGAGGGCGAGGGCGATGCCA
CCTACGGCAAGCTGACCCTGAAGTTCATCTGCACCACCGGCAAGCTGCCCGTGCCCTGGCCCACCCTCGT
GACCACCCTGACCTACGGCGTGCAGTGCTTCAGCCGCTACCCCGACCACATGAAGCAGCACGACTTCTTC
AAGTCCGCCATGCCCGAAGGCTACGTCCAGGAGCGCACCATCTTCTTCAAGGACGACGGCAACTACAAGA
CCCGCGCCGAGGTGAAGTTCGAGGGCGACACCCTGGTGAACCGCATCGAGCTGAAGGGCATCGACTTCAA
GGAGGACGGCAACATCCTGGGGCACAAGCTGGAGTACAACTACAACAGCCACAACGTCTATATCATGGCC
GACAAGCAGAAGAACGGCATCAAGGTGAACTTCAAGATCCGCCACAACATCGAGGACGGCAGCGTGCAGC
TCGCCGACCACTACCAGCAGAACACCCCCATCGGCGACGGCCCCGTGCTGCTGCCCGACAACCACTACCT
GAGCACCCAGTCCGCCCTGAGCAAAGACCCCAACGAGAAGCGCGATCACATGGTCCTGCTGGAGTTCGTG
ACCGCCGCCGGGATCACTCTCGGCATGGACGAGCTGTACAAGTAAAGCGGCCGCGACTCTAGATCATAAT
CAGCCATACCACATCGATAGTTTGTTTGAATGAGGCTTCAGTACTTTACAGAATCGTTGCCTGCACATCT
TGGAAACACTTGCTGGGATTACTTCTTCAGGTTAACCCAACAGAAGGCTCGAGAAGGTATATTGCTGTTG
ACAGTGAGCGATCTCGCTTGGGCGAGAGTAAGTAGTGAAGCCACAGATGTACTTACTCTCGCCCAAGCGA
GAGTGCCTCGGATCCTGATCAGAATTCAAGGGGCTACTTTAGGAGCAATTATCTTGTTTACTAAAACTGA
ATACCTTGCTATCTCTTTGATACATTTTTACAAAGCTGAATTAAAATGGTATAAATTAAATCACTTTTTT
CAATTGGAAGACTAATGCGGCCGGCCATTACTCCGTCTCGTGTCTTGTTGCATATGTCTGCTGGTTTGTT
TGATGTTGTTTGCGGGCGGGCCCTATAGTGAGTCGTATTACCTAGGACGCGTGGCCTCCGCGCCGGGTTT
TGGCGCCTCCCGCGGGCGCCCCCCTCCTCACGGCGAGCGCTGCCACGTCAGACGAAGGGCGCAGCGAGCG
TCCTGATCCTTCCGCCCGGACGCTCAGGACAGCGGCCCGCTGCTCATAAGACTCGGCCTTAGAACCCCAG
TATCAGCAGAAGGACATTTTAGGACGGGACTTGGGTGACTCTAGGGCACTGGTTTTCTTTCCAGAGAGCG
GAACAGGCGAGGAAAAGTAGTCCCTTCTCGGCGATTCTGCGGAGGGATCTCCGTGGGGCGGTGAACGCCG
ATGATTATATAAGGACGCGCCGGGTGTGGCACAGCTAGTTCCGTCGCAGCCGGGATTTGGGTCGCGGTTC
TTGTTTGTGGATCGCTGTGATCGTCACTTGGTGAGTAGCGGGCTGCTGGGCTGGCCGGGGCTTTCGTGGC
CGCCGGGCCGCTCGGTGGGACGGAAGCGTGTGGAGAGACCGCCAAGGGCTGTAGTCTGGGTCCGCGAGCA
AGGTTGCCCTGAACTGGGGGTTGGGGGGAGCGCAGCAAAATGGCGGCTGTTCCCGAGTCTTGAATGGAAG
ACGCTTGTGAGGCGGGCTGTGAGGTCGTTGAAACAAGGTGGGGGGCATGGTGGGCGGCAAGAACCCAAGG
TCTTGAGGCCTTCGCTAATGCGGGAAAGCTCTTATTCGGGTGAGATGGGCTGGGGCACCATCTGGGGACC
CTGACGTGAAGTTTGTCACTGACTGGAGAACTCGGTTTGTCGTCTGTTGCGGGGGCGGCAGTTATGGCGG
TGCCGTTGGGCAGTGCACCCGTACCTTTGGGAGCGCGCGCCCTCGTCGTGTCGTGACGTCACCCGTTCTG
TTGGCTTATAATGCAGGGTGGGGCCACCTGCCGGTAGGTGTGCGGTAGGCTTTTCTCCGTCGCAGGACGC
AGGGTTCGGGCCTAGGGTAGGCTCTCCTGAATCGACAGGCGCCGGACCTCTGGTGAGGGGAGGGATAAGT
GAGGCGTCAGTTTCTTTGGTCGGTTTTATGTACCTATCTTCTTAAGTAGCTGAAGCTCCGGTTTTGAACT
ATGCGCTCGGGGTTGGCGAGTGTGTTTTGTGAAGTTTTTTAGGCACCTTTTGAAATGTAATCATTTGGGT
CAATATGTAATTTTCAGTGTTAGACTAGTAAATTGTCCGCTAAATTCTGGCCGTTTTTGGCTTTTTTGTT
AGACGCTAGCGGATCCATAACTTCGTATAGTATACATTATACGAAGTTATGCCACCATGTCTAGGCTGGA
CAAGAGCAAAGTCATAAACGGAGCTCTGGAATTACTCAATGGTGTCGGTATCGAAGGCCTGACGACAAGG
AAACTCGCTCAAAAGCTGGGAGTTGAGCAGCCTACCCTGTACTGGCACGTGAAGAACAAGCGGGCCCTGC
TCGATGCCCTGCCAATCGAGATGCTGGACAGGCATCATACCCACTTCTGCCCCCTGGAAGGCGAGTCATG
GCAAGACTTTCTGCGGAACAACGCCAAGTCATACCGCTGTGCTCTCCTCTCACATCGCGACGGGGCTAAA
GTGCATCTCGGCACCCGCCCAACAGAGAAACAGTACGAAACCCTGGAAAATCAGCTCGCGTTCCTGTGTC
AGCAAGGCTTCTCCCTGGAGAACGCACTGTACGCTCTGTCCGCCGTGGGCCACTTTACACTGGGCTGCGT
ATTGGAGGAACAGGAGCATCAAGTAGCAAAAGAGGAAAGAGAGACACCTACCACCGATTCTATGCCCCCA
CTTCTGAGACAAGCAATTGAGCTGTTCGACCGGCAGGGAGCCGAACCTGCCTTCCTTTTCGGCCTGGAAC
TAATCATATGTGGCCTGGAGAAACAGCTAAAGTGCGAAAGCGGCGGGCCGACCGACGCCCTTGACGATTT
TGACTTAGACATGCTCCCAGCCGATGCCCTTGACGATTTTGACCTTGACATGCTCCCCGGGTAAATAACT
TCGTATAGTATACATTATACGAAGTTATGGATCCGCGGCCGCAAATTCCGCCCCTCTCCCTCCCCCCCCC
CTAACGTTACTGGCCGAAGCCGCTTGGAATAAGGCCGGTGTGCGTTTGTCTATATGTTATTTTCCACCAT
ATTGCCGTCTTTTGGCAATGTGAGGGCCCGGAAACCTGGCCCTGTCTTCTTGACGAGCATTCCTAGGGGT
CTTTCCCCTCTCGCCAAAGGAATGCAAGGTCTGTTGAATGTCGTGAAGGAAGCAGTTCCTCTGGAAGCTT
CTTGAAGACAAACAACGTCTGTAGCGACCCTTTGCAGGCAGCGGAACCCCCCACCTGGCGACAGGTGCCT
CTGCGGCCAAAAGCCACGTGTATAAGATACACCTGCAAAGGCGGCACAACCCCAGTGCCACGTTGTGAGT
TGGATAGTTGTGGAAAGAGTCAAATGGCTCTCCTCAAGCGTATTCAACAAGGGGCTGAAGGATGCCCAGA
AGGTACCCCATTGTATGGGATCTGATCTGGGGCCTCGGTGCACATGCTTTACATGTGTTTAGTCGAGGTT
AAAAAAACGTCTAGGCCCCCCGAACCACGGGGACGTGGTTTTCCTTTGAAAAACACGATAATACCATGGC
CACCGAGTACAAGCCCACGGTGCGCCTCGCCACCCGCGACGACGTCCCCCGGGCCGTACGCACCCTCGCC
GCCGCGTTCGCCGACTACCCCGCCACGCGCCACACCGTCGACCCGGACCGCCACATCGAGCGGGTCACCG
AGCTGCAAGAACTCTTCCTCACGCGCGTCGGGCTCGACATCGGCAAGGTGTGGGTCGCGGACGACGGCGC
CGCGGTGGCGGTCTGGACCACGCCGGAGAGCGTCGAAGCGGGGGCGGTGTTCGCCGAGATCGGCTCGCGC
ATGGCCGAGTTGAGCGGTTCCCGGCTGGCCGCGCAGCAACAGATGGAAGGCCTCCTGGCGCCGCACCGGC
CCAAGGAGCCCGCGTGGTTCCTGGCCACCGTCGGCGTCTCGCCCGACCACCAGGGCAAGGGTCTGGGCAG
CGCCGTCGTGCTCCCCGGAGTGGAGGCGGCCGAGCGCGCTGGGGTGCCCGCCTTCCTGGAGACCTCCGCG
CCCCGCAACCTCCCCTTCTACGAGCGGCTCGGCTTCACCGTCACCGCCGACGTCGAGGTGCCCGAAGGAC
CGCGCACCTGGTGCATGACCCGCAAGCCCGGTGCCTGAGTTCGCGTCTGGAACAATCAACCTCTGGATTA
CAAAATTTGTGAAAGATTGACTGGTATTCTTAACTATGTTGCTCCTTTTACGCTATGTGGATACGCTGCT
TTAATGCCTTTGTATCATGCTATTGCTTCCCGTATGGCTTTCATTTTCTCCTCCTTGTATAAATCCTGGT
TGCTGTCTCTTTATGAGGAGTTGTGGCCCGTTGTCAGGCAACGTGGCGTGGTGTGCACTGTGTTTGCTGA
CGCAACCCCCACTGGTTGGGGCATTGCCACCACCTGTCAGCTCCTTTCCGGGACTTTCGCTTTCCCCCTC
CCTATTGCCACGGCGGAACTCATCGCCGCCTGCCTTGCCCGCTGCTGGACAGGGGCTCGGCTGTTGGGCA
CTGACAATTCCGTGGTGTTGTCGGGGAAGCTGACGTCCTTTCCATGGCTGCTCGCCTGTGTTGCCACCTG
GATTCTGCGCGGGACGTCCTTCTGCTACGTCCCTTCGGCCCTCAATCCAGCGGACCTTCCTTCCCGCGGC
CTGCTGCCGGCTCTGCGGCCTCTTCCGCGTCTTCGCCTTCGCCCTCAGACGAGTCGGATCTCCCTTTGGG
CCGCCTCCCCGCCTGGAATTAATTCTGCAGTCGAGACCTAGAAAAACATGGAGCAATCACAAGTAGCAAT
ACAGCAGCTACCAATGCTGATTGTGCCTGGCTAGAAGCACAAGAGGAGGAGGAGGTGGGTTTTCCAGTCA
CACCTCAGGTACCTTTAAGACCAATGACTTACAAGGCAGCTGTAGATCTTAGCCACTTTTTAAAAGAAAA
GAGGGGACTGGAAGGGCTAATTCACTCCCAACGAAGACAAGATCTGCTTTTTGCTTGTACTGGGTCTCTC
TGGTTAGACCAGATCTGAGCCTGGGAGCTCTCTGGCTAACTAGGGAACCCACTGCTTAAGCCTCAATAAA
GCTTGCCTTGAGTGCTTCAAGTAGTGTGTGCCCGTCTGTTGTGTGACTCTGGTAACTAGAGATCCCTCAG
ACCCTTTTAGTCAGTGTGGAAAATCTCTAGCAGTAGTAGTTCATGTCATCTTATTATTCAGTATTTATAA
CTTGCAAAGAAATGAATATCAGAGAGTGAGAGGCCTTGACATTGTTTAAACCCGCTGATCAGCCTCGACT
GTGCCTTCTAGTTGCCAGCCATCTGTTGTTTGCCCCTCCCCCGTGCCTTCCTTGACCCTGGAAGGTGCCA
CTCCCACTGTCCTTTCCTAATAAAATGAGGAAATTGCATCGCATTGTCTGAGTAGGTGTCATTCTATTCT
GGGGGGTGGGGTGGGGCAGGACAGCAAGGGGGAGGATTGGGAAGACAATAGCAGGCATGCTGGGGATGCG
GTGGGCTCTATGGCTTCTGAGGCGGAAAGAACCAGCTGGGGCTCTAGGGGGTATCCCC
[124 nt withheld, positions 9999-10122]
C
[91 nt withheld, positions 10124-10214]
A
[49 nt withheld, positions 10216-10264]
CCTTTGACGTTGGAGTCCACGTTCTTT
[37 nt withheld, positions 10292-10328]
ACCCTATCTCGGTCTATTCTTTTGATTTATAAGGGATTTTGCCGATTTCGGCCTATTGGTTAAAAAATGA
GCTGATTTAACAAAAATTTAACGCGAATTAATTCTGTGGAATGTGTGTCAGTTAGGGTGTGGAAAGTCCC
CAGGCTCCCCAGCAGGCAGAAGTATGCAAAGCATGCATCTCAATTAGTCAGCAACCAGGTGTGGAAAGTC
CCCAGGCTCCCCAGCAGGCAGAAGTATGCAAAGCATGCATCTCAATTAGTCAGCAACCATAGTCCCGCCC
CTAACTCCGCCCATCCCGCCCCTAACTCCGCCCAGTTCCGCCCATTCTCCGCCCCATGGCTGACTAATTT
TTTTTATTTATGCAGAGGCCGAGGCCGCCTCTGCCTCTGAGCTATTCCAGAAGTAGTGAGGAGGCTTTTT
TGGAGGCCTAGGCTTTTGCAAAAAGCTCCCGGGAGCTTGTATATCCATTTTCGGATCTGATCAGCACGTG
ATGAAAAAGCCTGAACTCACCGCGACGTCTGTCGAGAAGTTTCTGATCGAAAAGTTCGACAGCGTCTCCG
ACCTGATGCAGCTCTCGGAGGGCGAAGAATCTCGTGCTTTCAGCTTCGATGTAGGAGGGCGTGGATATGT
CCTGCGGGTAAATAGCTGCGCCGATGGTTTCTACAAAGATCGTTATGTTTATCGGCACTTTGCATCGGCC
GCGCTCCCGATTCCGGAAGTGCTTGACATTGGGGAATTAATTCAGCGAGAGCCTGACCTATTGCATCTCC
CGCCGTGCACAGGGTGTCACGTTGCAAGACCTGCCTGAAACCGAACTGCCCGCTGTTCTGCAGCCGGTCG
CGGAGGCCATGGATGCGATCGCTGCGGCCGATCTTAGCCAGACGAGCGGGTTCGGCCCATTCGGACCGCA
AGGAATCGGTCAATACACTACATGGCGTGATTTCATATGCGCGATTGCTGATCCCCATGTGTATCACTGG
CAAACTGTGATGGACGACACCGTCAGTGCGTCCGTCGCGCAGGCTCTCGATGAGCTGATGCTTTGGGCCG
AGGACTGCCCCGAAGTCCGGCACCTCGTGCACGCGGATTTCGGCTCCAACAATGTCCTGACGGACAATGG
CCGCATAACAGCGGTCATTGACTGGAGCGAGGCGATGTTCGGGGATTCCCAATACGAGGTCGCCAACATC
TTCTTCTGGAGGCCGTGGTTGGCTTGTATGGAGCAGCAGACGCGCTACTTCGAGCGGAGGCATCCGGAGC
TTGCAGGATCGCCGCGGCTCCGGGCGTATATGCTCCGCATTGGTCTTGACCAACTCTATCAGAGCTTGGT
TGACGGCAATTTCGATGATGCAGCTTGGGCGCAGGGTCGATGCGACGCAATCGTCCGATCCGGAGCCGGG
ACTGTCGGGCGTACACAAATCGCCCGCAGAAGCGCGGCCGTCTGGACCGATGGCTGTGTAGAAGTACTCG
CCGATAGTGGAAACCGACGCCCCAGCACTCGTCCGAGGGCAAAGGAATAGCACGTGCTACGAGATTTCGA
TTCCACCGCCGCCTTCTATGAAAGGTTGGGCTTCGGAATCGTTTTCCGGGACGCCGGCTGGATGATCCTC
CAGCGCGGGGATCTCATGCTGGAGTTCTTCGCCCACCCCAACTTGTTTATTGCAGCTTATAATGGTTACA
AATAAAGCAATAGCATCACAAATTTCACAAATAAAGCATTTTTTTCACTGCATTCTAGTTGTGGTTTGTC
CAAACTCATCAATGTATCTTATCATGTCTGTATACCGTCGACCTCTAGCTAGAGCTTGGCGTAATCATGG
TCATAGCTGTTTCCTGTGTGAAATTGTTATCCGCTCACAATTCCACACAACATACGAGCCGGAAGCATAA
AGTGTAAAGCCTGGGGTGCCTAATGAGTGAGCTAACTCACATTAATTGCGTTGCGCTCACTGCCCGCTTT
CCAGTCGGGAAACCTGTCGTGCCAGCTGCATTAATGAATCGGCCAACGCGCGGGGAGAGGCGGTTTGCGT
ATTGGGCGCTCTTCCGCTTCCTCGCTCACTGACTCGCTGCGCTCGGTCGTTCGGCTGCGGCGAGCGGTAT
CAGCTCACTCAAAGGCGGTAATACGGTTATCCACAGAATCAGGGGATAACGCAGGAAAGAACATGTGAGC
AAAAGGCCAGCAAAAGGCCAGGAACCGTAAAAAGGCCGCGTTGCTGGCGTTTTTCCATAGGCTCCGCCCC
CCTGACGAGCATCACAAAAATCGACGCTCAAGTCAGAGGTGGCGAAACCCGACAGGACTATAAAGATACC
AGGCGTTTCCCCCTGGAAGCTCCCTCGTGCGCTCTCCTGTTCCGACCCTGCCGCTTACCGGATACCTGTC
CGCCTTTCTCCCTTCGGGAAGCGTGGCGCTTTCTCATAGCTCACGCTGTAGGTATCTCAGTTCGGTGTAG
GTCGTTCGCTCCAAGCTGGGCTGTGTGCACGAACCCCCCGTTCAGCCCGACCGCTGCGCCTTATCCGGTA
ACTATCGTCTTGAGTCCAACCCGGTAAGACACGACTTATCGCCACTGGCAGCAGCCACTGGTAACAGGAT
TAGCAGAGCGAGGTATGTAGGCGGTGCTACAGAGTTCTTGAAGTGGTGGCCTAACTACGGCTACACTAGA
AGAACAGTATTTGGTATCTGCGCTCTGCTGAAGCCAGTTACCTTCGGAAAAAGAGTTGGTAGCTCTTGAT
CCGGCAAACAAACCACCGCTGGTAGCGGTGGTTTTTTTGTTTGCAAGCAGCAGATTACGCGCAGAAAAAA
AGGATCTCAAGAAGATCCTTTGATCTTTTCTACGGGGTCTGACGCTCAGTGGAACGAAAACTCACGTTAA
GGGATTTTGGTCATGAGATTATCAAAAAGGATCTTCACCTAGATCCTTTTAAATTAAAAATGAAGTTTTA
AATCAATCTAAAGTATATATGAGTAAACTTGGTCTGACAGTTACCAATGCTTAATCAGTGAGGCACCTAT
CTCAGCGATCTGTCTATTTCGTTCATCCATAGTTGCCTGACTCCCCGTCGTGTAGATAACTACGATACGG
GAGGGCTTACCATCTGGCCCCAGTGCTGCAATGATACCGCGAGACCCACGCTCACCGGCTCCAGATTTAT
CAGCAATAAACCAGCCAGCCGGAAGGGCCGAGCGCAGAAGTGGTCCTGCAACTTTATCCGCCTCCATCCA
GTCTATTAATTGTTGCCGGGAAGCTAGAGTAAGTAGTTCGCCAGTTAATAGTTTGCGCAACGTTGTTGCC
ATTGCTACAGGCATCGTGGTGTCACGCTCGTCGTTTGGTATGGCTTCATTCAGCTCCGGTTCCCAACGAT
CAAGGCGAGTTACATGATCCCCCATGTTGTGCAAAAAAGCGGTTAGCTCCTTCGGTCCTCCGATCGTTGT
CAGAAGTAAGTTGGCCGCAGTGTTATCACTCATGGTTATGGCAGCACTGCATAATTCTCTTACTGTCATG
CCATCCGTAAGATGCTTTTCTGTGACTGGTGAGTACTCAACCAAGTCATTCTGAGAATAGTGTATGCGGC
GACCGAGTTGCTCTTGCCCGGCGTCAATACGGGATAATACCGCGCCACATAGCAGAACTTTAAAAGTGCT
CATCATTGGAAAACGTTCTTCGGGGCGAAAACTCTCAAGGATCTTACCGCTGTTGAGATCCAGTTCGATG
TAACCCACTCGTGCACCCAACTGATCTTCAGCATCTTTTACTTTCACCAGCGTTTCTGGGTGAGCAAAAA
CAGGAAGGCAAAATGCCGCAAAAAAGGGAATAAGGGCGACACGGAAATGTTGAATACTCATACTCTTCCT
TTTTCAATATTATTGAAGCATTTATCAGGGTTATTGTCTCATGAGCGGATACATATTTGAATGTATTTAG
AAAAATAAACAAATAGGGGTTCCGCGCACATTTCCCCGAAAAGTGCCACCTGACGTCGACGGATCGGGAG
ATCAACTTGTTTATTGCAGCTTATAATGGTTACAAATAAAGCAATAGCATCACAAATTTCACAAATAAAG
CATTTTTTTCACTGCATTCTAGTTGTGGTTTGTCCAAACTCATCAATGTATCTTATCATGTCTGGATCAA
CTGGATAACTCAAGCTAACCAAAATCATCCCAAACTTCCCACCCCATACCCTATTACCACTGCCAATTAC
CTGTGGTTTCATTTACTCTAAACCTGTGATTCCTCTGAATTATTTTCATTTTAAAGAAATTGTATTTGTT
AAATATGTACTACAAACTTAGTAGT
Features (pLannotate 1.2.2; 41 found; start..end, strand, type, name):
    377..634     +  LTR            5' LTR (truncated): truncated 5' long terminal repeat (LTR) from HIV-1
    681..806     +  misc_feature   HIV-1 Ψ: packaging signal of human immunodeficiency virus type 1
    790..1128    +  CDS            HIV-1 gag (fragment): gag protein from human immunodeficiency virus 1; gag
   1303..1536    +  misc_feature   RRE: The Rev response element (RRE) of HIV-1 allows for Rev-dependent mRNA export from the nucleus to the cytoplasm.
   1913..2013    +  CDS            Rev (fragment): human immunodeficiency virus 1 (HIV-1) Rev protein; rev; enhances nuclear export of unspliced and incompletely spliced viral mRNAs
   2063..2180    +  misc_feature   cPPT/CTS: central polypurine tract and central termination sequence of HIV-1
   2245..2619    -  CDS            BleoR: antibiotic-binding protein; Sh ble from Streptoalloteichus hindustanus; confers resistance to bleomycin, phleomycin, and Zeocin™
   2639..2686    -  promoter       EM7 promoter: synthetic bacterial promoter&nbsp
   2713..2991    +  promoter       tight TRE promoter (fragment): Tet-responsive promoter PTight, consisting of seven tet operator sequences followed by the minimal CMV promoter
   2999..3016    +  protein_bind   attB1 (fragment): mutant version of attB; core recombination site for the Gateway® BP reaction BP Clonase™
   3022..4104    +  CDS            PTK2 (fragment): FAK1_CHICK - Also known as FAK, FAK1. Experimental evidence at protein level: Swiss-Prot protein existence level 1. Non-receptor protein-tyrosine kinase that plays an essential role in regulating cell migration, adhesion, spreading, reorganization of the actin cytoskeleton, formation and disassembly of focal adhesions and cell protrusions, cell cycle progression, cell proliferation and apoptosis. Required for early embryonic development, embryonic angiogenesis, normal cardiomyocyte migration and proliferation, and normal heart development. Regulates axon growth and neuronal cell migration, axo
   4106..4130    -  protein_bind   attB2: mutant version of attB; recombination site for the Gateway® BP reaction BP Clonase™
   4156..4875    +  CDS            EGFP: the original enhanced GFP (Yang et al., 1996) mammalian codon-optimized
   4926..5019    +  ncRNA          5' miR-30a: sequence upstream of the 71-nt precursor of the human miR-30a microRNA (Zeng et al., 2002) miRNA
   5135..5247    +  ncRNA          3' miR-30a: sequence downstream of the 71-nt precursor of the human miR-30a microRNA (Zeng et al., 2002) miRNA
   5342..5360    -  promoter       T7 promoter: promoter for bacteriophage T7 RNA polymerase
   5373..6584    +  promoter       UbC promoter: human ubiquitin C promoter
   6597..6630    +  protein_bind   loxP511: Cre-mediated recombination occurs in the 8-bp core sequence (GTATACAT). loxP511 sites are compatible with each other, but incompatible with wild-type loxP sites. Cre recombinase
   6637..7344    +  CDS            rtTA3: reverse tetracycline transactivator 3 activates expression from Tet-responsive promoters in the presence of doxycycline
   7345..7378    +  protein_bind   loxP511: Cre-mediated recombination occurs in the 8-bp core sequence (GTATACAT). loxP511 sites are compatible with each other, but incompatible with wild-type loxP sites. Cre recombinase
   7401..7973    +  misc_feature   IRES: internal ribosome entry site (IRES) of the encephalomyocarditis virus (EMCV)
   7982..8578    +  CDS            PuroR: puromycin N-acetyltransferase; pac from Streptomyces alboniger; confers resistance to puromycin
   8594..9182    +  misc_feature   WPRE: woodchuck hepatitis virus posttranscriptional regulatory element
   9199..9387    +  CDS            nef (fragment): NEF_HV1Z2 - Experimental evidence at protein level: Swiss-Prot protein existence level 1. Extracellular Nef protein targets CD4(+) T-lymphocytes for apoptosis by interacting with CXCR4 surface receptors. From Human immunodeficiency virus type 1 group M subtype D (isolate Z2/CDC-Z34) (HIV-1).
   9389..9622    +  LTR            3' LTR (ΔU3): self-inactivating 3' long terminal repeat (LTR) from HIV-1
   9729..9953    +  polyA_signal   bGH poly(A) signal: bovine growth hormone polyadenylation signal
   9957..9978    +  promoter       SV40 promoter (fragment): SV40 enhancer and early promoter
   9999..10427   +  rep_origin     f1 ori (sequence partly withheld): f1 bacteriophage origin of replication; arrow indicates direction of (+) strand synthesis
  10441..10770   +  promoter       SV40 promoter: SV40 enhancer and early promoter
  10819..11848   +  CDS            HygR (fragment): aminoglycoside phosphotransferase from E. coli; aph(4)-Ia; confers resistance to hygromycin
  11858..11983   +  CDS            ble (fragment): BLE_KLEPN - Experimental evidence at protein level: Swiss-Prot protein existence level 1. Binding protein with a strong affinity to the bleomycin family of antibiotics. Binds to CL990; an antimitotic-antibiotic compound. From Klebsiella pneumoniae.
  11978..12099   +  polyA_signal   SV40 poly(A) signal: SV40 polyadenylation signal
  12170..12192   -  protein_bind   lac operator (fragment): The lac repressor binds to the lac operator to inhibit transcription in E. coli. This inhibition can be relieved by adding lactose or isopropyl-β-D-thiogalactopyranoside (IPTG). lac repressor encoded by lacI
  12196..12226   -  promoter       lac promoter: promoter for the E. coli lac operon
  12241..12262   -  protein_bind   CAP binding site: CAP binding activates transcription in the presence of cAMP. E. coli catabolite activator protein
  12275..12367   -  CDS            lacI (fragment): lac repressor; lacI; The lac repressor binds to the lac operator to inhibit transcription in E. coli. This inhibition can be relieved by adding lactose or isopropyl-β-D-thiogalactopyranoside (IPTG).
  12550..13138   -  rep_origin     ori: high-copy-number ColE1/pMB1/pBR322/pUC origin of replication
  13309..14169   -  CDS            AmpR: β-lactamase; bla; confers resistance to ampicillin, carbenicillin, and related antibiotics
  14170..14274   -  promoter       AmpR promoter: bla
  14322..14456   +  polyA_signal   SV40 poly(A) signal: SV40 polyadenylation signal
  14623..329     +  CDS            nef (fragment) (across the origin): NEF_HV1BR - Experimental evidence at protein level: Swiss-Prot protein existence level 1. Extracellular Nef protein targets CD4(+) T-lymphocytes for apoptosis by interacting with CXCR4 surface receptors (PubMed:14990729). From Human immunodeficiency virus type 1 group M subtype B (isolate BRU/LAI) (HIV-1).
