[The description below was written by a language model from this plasmid's Addgene catalogue record and pLannotate feature annotations shown in this document.]
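Description:
Tet-FRNK-GFP is a self-inactivating HIV-1-based lentiviral vector, built on the TRIPZ non-silencing shRNA control backbone, for doxycycline-inducible expression of FRNK in mammalian cells. In bacteria it replicates from a high-copy ColE1/pUC-type origin under ampicillin selection. It also carries an f1 origin and an EM7-driven BleoR cassette, which matches the Zeocin marker listed in the record. The viral framework comprises a truncated 5' LTR, Ψ packaging signal, partial gag, RRE, cPPT/CTS, WPRE and a ΔU3 3' LTR, so the genome can be packaged with helper functions supplied in trans and integrates without regenerating an active viral promoter.

The payload is the non-catalytic C-terminal domain of chicken focal adhesion kinase (PTK2/FAK, residues 693–1053), known as FRNK. It is flanked by Gateway attB1/attB2 sites and followed by EGFP, which the record describes as a C-terminal fusion tag. A tight TRE promoter (tet operators plus a minimal CMV promoter) drives this cassette. Downstream, the human UbC promoter constitutively expresses rtTA3, which is flanked by loxP511 sites, and an EMCV IRES links it to puromycin N-acetyltransferase. A single integrated provirus therefore supplies the transactivator, puromycin selection and the inducible gene, and FRNK-EGFP is switched on only when doxycycline is added. Remnants of the parental design persist, including the miR-30a flanking sequences downstream of EGFP. The annotation also detects an SV40 promoter with hygromycin-resistance and ble fragments outside the LTRs, which are not listed as usable markers. The associated publication concerns regulation of Hippo signaling through the FAK-Src-PI3K pathway on adhesion to fibronectin. The record does not say how FRNK expression was used in that work.
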