Addgene plasmid #83472: Tet-FRNK-GFP
Purpose: Lentiviral vector for doxycycline-inducible expression of FRNK in mammalian cells
Depositing lab: Barry Gumbiner. Depositing organization: University of Virginia. Publication: Adhesion to fibronectin regulates Hippo signaling via the FAK-Src-PI3K pathway. Kim NG, Gumbiner BM. J Cell Biol. 2015 Aug 3;210(3):503-15. doi: 10.1083/jcb.201501025. Epub 2015 Jul 27. PubMed 26216901.
Backbone
  Vector backbone: TRIPZ-non-silencing shRNA control
  Backbone manufacturer: GE-Healthcare
  Backbone size w/o insert (bp): 12769
  Vector type: Mammalian Expression, Lentiviral
  Selectable markers: Puromycin, Zeocin
Growth in bacteria
  Bacterial resistance: Ampicillin, 100 μg/mL
  Growth temperature: 37°C
  Growth strain: NEB Stable
  Copy number: Unknown
Gene/Insert
  Gene/Insert name: FRNK
  Species: G. gallus (chicken)
  Insert size (bp): 1854
  Mutation: FRNK is the non-catalytic c-term domain of FAK kinase (aa693-1053)
  GenBank ID: 5747
  Entrez Gene: PTK2 (a.k.a. FAK, FAK1, FRNK, p125FAK)
  Promoter: doxycycline-inducible promoter
  Tag / fusion protein: EGFP (C terminal on insert)
  Cloning method: Unknown
  Sequencing primers: 5′ LNCX; 3′ hUBCpro-F
Resource information
  A portion of this plasmid was derived from a plasmid made by: Chicken FAK expression vector (a gift from James Casanova, University of Virginia Charlottesville, VA) was used to generate this plasmid.
Terms and licenses: Academic/Nonprofit Terms; Industry Terms: Not Available to Industry
How to cite: Tet-FRNK-GFP was a gift from Barry Gumbiner (Addgene plasmid # 83472 ; http://n2t.net/addgene:83472 ; RRID:Addgene_83472)
