>Addgene plasmid #83472 | Tet-FRNK-GFP | addgene partial sequence | sequence record 161975 | LNCX 5'-AGCTCGTTTAGTGAACCGTCAGATC-3'
CAAGTTTGTACAAAAAAGTTGGCATGGAATCCAGGCGACAAGTCACAGTATCCTGGGACTCAGGAGGATC
AGATGAAGCTCCTCCCAAGCCCAGCAGGCCTGGTTACCCCAGCCCAAGGTCCAGTGAAGGGTTTTATCCG
AGTCCTCAGCATATGGTACAGCCAAATCACTACCAGGTATCTGGCTACTCTGGTTCTCATGGGATACCAG
CCATGGCAGGCAGCATTTATCCTGGGCAAGCTTCTCTCTTGGATCAAACAGATTCCTGGAACCATCGACC
TCAGGAAGTATCAGCATGGCAGCCAAACATGGAGGATTCGGGCACTTTGGATGTACGAGGAATGGGGCAG
GTTCTGCCCACACATCTCATGGAGGAGAGGTTAATAAGACAACAGCAAGAGATGGAAGAAGATCAACGCT
GGCTTGAGAAAGAGGAACGATTCCTGGTAATGAAACCTGATGTGCGGCTCTCCAGAGGCAGCATTGAACG
GGAGGACGGAGGTCTCCAGGGCCCAGCTGGTAACCAGCACATATATCAGCCTGTGGGTAAACCAGATCAT
GCCGCTCCACCAAAGAAGCCCCCTCGCCCTGGAGCCCCCCACTTGGGCAGCCTCGCGAGCCTGAACAGCC
CCGTGGACAGCTACAACGAAGGCGTGAAGATCAAGCCACAGGAAATCAGCCCTCCTCCTACGGCCAACCT
GGACCGCTCCAATGACAAAGTCTATGAGAATGTAACCGGGCTGGTGAAAGCTGTCATAGAGATGTCCAGT
AAAATACAGCCAGCTCCGCCAGAGGAGTACGTGCCCATGGTAAAGGAGGTTGGCTTGGCGCTGA
