>Addgene plasmid #83472 | Tet-FRNK-GFP | addgene partial sequence | sequence record 161978 | EXFP-internal-R 5'-GAACTCCAGCAGGACCATGT-3'
GGGGTCTTTGCTCAGGGCGGACTGGGTGCTCAGGTAGTGGTTGTCGGGCAGCAGCACGGGGCCGTCGCCG
ATGGGGGTGTTCTGCTGGTAGTGGTCGGCGAGCTGCACGCTGCCGTCCTCGATGTTGTGGCGGATCTTGA
AGTTCACCTTGATGCCGTTCTTCTGCTTGTCGGCCATGATATAGACGTTGTGGCTGTTGTAGTTGTACTC
CAGCTTGTGCCCCAGGATGTTGCCGTCCTCCTTGAAGTCGATGCCCTTCAGCTCGATGCGGTTCACCAGG
GTGTCGCCCTCGAACTTCACCTCGGCGCGGGTCTTGTAGTTGCCGTCGTCCTTGAAGAAGATGGTGCGCT
CCTGGACGTAGCCTTCGGGCATGGCGGACTTGAAGAAGTCGTGCTGCTTCATGTGGTCGGGGTAGCGGCT
GAAGCACTGCACGCCGTAGGTCAGGGTGGTCACGAGGGTGGGCCAGGGCACGGGCAGCTTGCCGGTGGTG
CAGATGAACTTCAGGGTCAGCTTGCCGTAGGTGGCATCGCCCTCGCCCTCGCCGGACACGCTGAACTTGT
GGCCGTTTACGTCGCCGTCCAGCTCGACCAGGATGGGCACCACCCCGGTGAACAGCTCCTCGCCCTTGCT
CACCATGGTGGCGACCGGTGGATCCCATCGAACCACTTTGTACAAGAAAGTTGGGTAGTGGGGCCTGGAC
TGGCTGATCATTTTCAGTCTGGCTTGATCGATGACATCCAGCAAGTTCTTGGCATCCACAGCCAGAGCGT
GAGCAGCCGTCAGCATTTGCTTCTTGTACTCCTGCTGCAGGCTGGTCATGACGTACTGCTGGGCCAGCTT
CATCTTGTTAATGAGCTCAGCCAGGTCAGAGTTCAGCAGTTTCTGGGCCATCTCAATCTCTCTGTGGGTG
CTTGCAGGAAGCACTGGCAGCGACTCATCCACTGTTGCTAGCAAGGTTCTCAGCGCCAAGCCAACCTCCT
TTACCATGGGCACGTACTCCTCTGGCGGAGCTGGCTGTATTTTACTGGACATCTCTATGACAGCTTTCAC
CAGCCCGGTTACATTCTCATAGACTTTGTCATTGGAGCGGTCCAGGTTGGCCGTAGGAGGAGGGCTGA
